Addgene plasmid #89295: pMX-IY GBRPL2
Purpose: For expression of the mammalian Atg8 protein GABARAPL2 without a tag
Depositing lab: Michael Lazarou. Depositing organization: Monash University. Publication: Atg8 family LC3/GABARAP proteins are crucial for autophagosome-lysosome fusion but not autophagosome formation during PINK1/Parkin mitophagy and starvation. Nguyen TN, Padman BS, Usher J, Oorschot V, Ramm G, Lazarou M. J Cell Biol. 2016 Dec 19;215(6):857-874. Epub 2016 Nov 18. 10.1083/jcb.201607039 PubMed 27864321.
Backbone
  Vector backbone: pMX
  Vector type: Mammalian Expression, Retroviral
  Selectable markers: IRES-YFP
Growth in bacteria
  Bacterial resistance: Ampicillin, 100 μg/mL
  Growth temperature: 37°C
  Growth strain: NEB Stable
  Copy number: High Copy
Gene/Insert
  Gene/Insert name: GABARAPL2 (alt names: GATE-16; ATG8C)
  Species: H. sapiens (human)
  Entrez Gene: GABARAPL2 (a.k.a. ATG8, ATG8C, GATE-16, GATE16, GEF-2, GEF2)
  Tag / fusion protein: IRES-YFP (C terminal on backbone)
  Cloning method: Gibson Cloning
  Sequencing primers: 5′ pBMN 5'
Terms and licenses: Academic/Nonprofit Terms; Industry Terms: Not Available to Industry
How to cite: pMX-IY GBRPL2 was a gift from Michael Lazarou (Addgene plasmid # 89295 ; http://n2t.net/addgene:89295 ; RRID:Addgene_89295)
