[The description below was written by a language model from this plasmid's Addgene catalogue record and pLannotate feature annotations shown in this document.]
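Description:
pMX-IY GBRPL2 is a Moloney murine leukemia virus (MMLV)-based retroviral vector of about 6.3 kb, built on the pMX backbone, for expressing untagged human GABARAPL2 (also called GATE-16 or ATG8C) in mammalian cells. It is propagated in E. coli through a high-copy ColE1/pUC-type origin and selected with ampicillin via the β-lactamase gene and its native promoter. A short lacI fragment next to the origin appears to be a non-functional backbone remnant.

The retroviral cassette begins with a 5′ MMLV LTR. No separate internal promoter is annotated, so this LTR presumably drives transcription of the payload. It is followed by the Ψ packaging signal, a truncated gag segment lacking its start codon, and a pol region carrying the splice acceptor. These elements allow the transcript to be packaged into virions when gag, pol and env are supplied in trans by a packaging system. Downstream lies the GABARAPL2 coding sequence, which was inserted by Gibson assembly. The annotation tool matched it to the bovine protein entry, but the catalogue gives the species as human. An EMCV IRES and EYFP follow, and the cassette ends at the 3′ LTR region, which the tool annotates as a short ΔU3-type fragment adjoining a larger LTR segment.

Because the IRES permits independent translation of EYFP from the same bicistronic transcript, GABARAPL2 is made without any fusion tag, while yellow fluorescence marks transduced cells and takes the place of a drug-selection marker. The associated study examined LC3/GABARAP family proteins in PINK1/Parkin mitophagy and starvation-induced autophagy, which fits use of the vector for stable expression of this Atg8 family member.
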