Features (pLannotate 1.2.2; 13 found; start..end, strand, type, name):
     44..904     -  CDS            AmpR: β-lactamase; bla; confers resistance to ampicillin, carbenicillin, and related antibiotics
    905..1009    -  promoter       AmpR promoter: bla
   1024..1617    +  LTR            LTR: long terminal repeat from Moloney murine leukemia virus
   1680..2037    +  misc_feature   MMLV Ψ: packaging signal of Moloney murine leukemia virus (MMLV)
   2102..2518    +  CDS            gag (truncated): truncated Moloney murine leukemia virus (MMLV) gag gene lacking the start codon
   2528..2902    +  misc_feature   pol region: Moloney murine leukemia virus (MMLV) pol region containing the splice acceptor site
   2956..3306    +  CDS            GABARAPL2: GBRL2_BOVIN - Also known as GEF2. Experimental evidence at protein level: Swiss-Prot protein existence level 1. Ubiquitin-like modifier involved in intra-Golgi traffic (PubMed:10747018). Modulates intra-Golgi transport through coupling between NSF activity and SNAREs activation (PubMed:10747018). It first stimulates the ATPase activity of NSF which in turn stimulates the association with GOSR1 (PubMed:10747018). Involved in autophagy (By similarity). Plays a role in mitophagy which contributes to regulate mitochondrial quantity and quality by eliminating the mitochondria to a basal level to fu
   3349..3921    +  misc_feature   IRES: internal ribosome entry site (IRES) of the encephalomyocarditis virus (EMCV)
   3935..4654    +  CDS            EYFP: enhanced YFP mammalian codon-optimized
   4721..4842    +  LTR            3' LTR (ΔU3) (fragment): self-inactivating 3' long terminal repeat (LTR) from Moloney murine leukemia virus
   4843..5312    +  LTR            LTR: long terminal repeat from Moloney murine leukemia virus
   5315..5368    -  CDS            lacI (fragment): lac repressor; lacI; The lac repressor binds to the lac operator to inhibit transcription in E. coli. This inhibition can be relieved by adding lactose or isopropyl-β-D-thiogalactopyranoside (IPTG).
   5551..6139    -  rep_origin     ori: high-copy-number ColE1/pMB1/pBR322/pUC origin of replication
>Addgene plasmid #89295 | pMX-IY GBRPL2 | depositor full sequence | sequence record 174999 | Full sequence
GCAAATCAATCTAAAGTATATATGAGTAAACTTGGTCTGACAGTTACCAATGCTTAATCAGTGAGGCACC
TATCTCAGCGATCTGTCTATTTCGTTCATCCATAGTTGCCTGACTCCCCGTCGTGTAGATAACTACGATA
CGGGAGGGCTTACCATCTGGCCCCAGTGCTGCAATGATACCGCGAGACCCACGCTCACCGGCTCCAGATT
TATCAGCAATAAACCAGCCAGCCGGAAGGGCCGAGCGCAGAAGTGGTCCTGCAACTTTATCCGCCTCCAT
CCAGTCTATTAATTGTTGCCGGGAAGCTAGAGTAAGTAGTTCGCCAGTTAATAGTTTGCGCAACGTTGTT
GCCATTGCTACAGGCATCGTGGTGTCACGCTCGTCGTTTGGTATGGCTTCATTCAGCTCCGGTTCCCAAC
GATCAAGGCGAGTTACATGATCCCCCATGTTGTGCAAAAAAGCGGTTAGCTCCTTCGGTCCTCCGATCGT
TGTCAGAAGTAAGTTGGCCGCAGTGTTATCACTCATGGTTATGGCAGCACTGCATAATTCTCTTACTGTC
ATGCCATCCGTAAGATGCTTTTCTGTGACTGGTGAGTACTCAACCAAGTCATTCTGAGAATAGTGTATGC
GGCGACCGAGTTGCTCTTGCCCGGCGTCAACACGGGATAATACCGCGCCACATAGCAGAACTTTAAAAGT
GCTCATCATTGGAAAACGTTCTTCGGGGCGAAAACTCTCAAGGATCTTACCGCTGTTGAGATCCAGTTCG
ATGTAACCCACTCGTGCACCCAACTGATCTTCAGCATCTTTTACTTTCACCAGCGTTTCTGGGTGAGCAA
AAACAGGAAGGCAAAATGCCGCAAAAAAGGGAATAAGGGCGACACGGAAATGTTGAATACTCATACTCTT
CCTTTTTCAATATTATTGAAGCATTTATCAGGGTTATTGTCTCATGAGCGGATACATATTTGAATGTATT
TAGAAAAATAAACAAATAGGGGTTCCGCGCACATTTCCTGCATAATGAAAGACCCCACCTGTAGGTTTGG
CAAGCTAGCTTAAGTAACGCCATTTTGCAAGGCATGGAAAAATACATAACTGAGAATAGAAAAGTTCAGA
TCAAGGTCAGGAACAGATGGAACAGCTGAATATGGGCCAAAGCGGATATCTGTGGTAAGCAGTTCCTGCC
CCGGCTCAGGGCCAAGAACAGATGGAACAGCTGAATATGGGCCAAACAGGATATCTGTGGTAAGCAGTTC
CTGCCCCGGCTCAGGGCCAAGAACAGATGGTCCCCAGATGCGGTCCAGCCCTCAGCAGTTTCTAGAGAAC
CATCAGATGTTTCCAGGGTGCCCCAAGGACCTGAAATGACCCTGTGCCTTATTTGAACTAACCAATCAGT
TCGCTTCTCGCTTCTGTTCGCGCGCTTCTGCTCCCCGAGCTCAATAAAAGAGCCCACAACCCCTCACTCG
GGGCGCCAGTCCTCCGATTGACTGAGTCGCCCGGGTACCCGTGTATCCAATAAACCCTCTTGCAGTTGCA
TCCGACTTGTGGTCTCGCTGTTCCTTGGGAGGGTCTCCTCTGAGTGATTGACTACCCGTCAGCGGGGGTC
TTTCATTTGGGGGCTCGTCCGGGATCGGGAGACCCCTGCCCAGGGACCACCGACCCACCACCGGGAGGTA
AGCTGGCCAGCAACTTATCTGTGTCTGTCCGATTGTCTAGTGTCTATGACTGATTTTATGCGCCTGCGTC
GGTACTAGTTAGCTAACTAGCTCTGTATCTGGCGGACCCGTGGTGGAACTGACGAGTTCGGAACACCCGG
CCGCAACCCTGGGAGACGTCCCAGGGATCTCGGGGGCCGTTTTTGTGGCCCGACCTGAGTCCAAAAATCC
CGATCGTTTTGGACTCTTTGGTGCACCCCCCTTAGAGGAGGGATATGTGGTTCTGGTAGGAGACGAGAAC
CTAAAACAGTTCCCGCCTCCGTCTGAATTTTTGCTTTCGGTTTGGGACCGAAGCCGCGCCGCGCGTCTTG
TCTGCTGCAGCATCGTTCTGTGTTGTCTCTGTCTGACTGTGTTTCTGTATTTGTCTGAAAATATGGGCCC
GGGCCAGACTGTTACCACTCCCTTAAGTTTGACCTTAGGTCACTGGAAAGATGTCGAGCGGATCGCTCAC
AACCAGTCGGTAGATGTCAAGAAGAGACGTTGGGTTACCTTCTGCTCTGCAGAATGGCCAACCTTTAACG
TCGGATGGCCGCGAGACGGCACCTTTAACCGAGACCTCATCACCCAGGTTAAGATCAAGGTCTTTTCACC
TGGCCCGCATGGACACCCAGACCAGGTCCCCTACATCGTGACCTGGGAAGCCTTGGCTTTTGACCCCCCT
CCCTGGGTCAAGCCCTTTGTACACCCTAAGCCTCCGCCTCCTCTTCCTCCATCCGCCCCGTCTCTCCCCC
TTGAACCTCCTCGTTCGACCCCGCCTCGATCCTCCCTTTATCCAGCCCTCACTCCTTCTCTAGGCGCCCC
CATATGGCCATATGAGATCTTATATGGGGCACCCCCGCCCCTTGTAAACTTCCCTGACCCTGACATGACA
AGAGTTACTAACAGCCCCTCTCTCCAAGCTCACTTACAGGCTCTCTACTTAGTCCAGCACGAAGTCTGGA
GACCTCTGGCGGCAGCCTACCAAGAACAACTGGACCGACCGGTGGTACCTCACCCTTACCGAGTCGGCGA
CACAGTGTGGGTCCGCCGACACCAGACTAAGAACCTAGAACCTCGCTGGAAAGGACCTTACACAGTCCTG
CTGACCACCCCCACCGCCCTCAAAGTAGACGGCATCGCAGCTTGGATACACGCCGCCCACGTGAAGGCTG
CCGACCCCGGGGGTGGACCATCCTCTAGACTGCCGGATCTAGCTAGTTAATTAAGGATCCCAGTGTGGTG
GTACGGAATTCCACCATGAAGTGGATGTTCAAGGAGGACCACTCGCTGGAACACAGATGCGTGGAGTCCG
CGAAGATTCGAGCGAAATATCCCGACAGGGTTCCGGTGATTGTGGAAAAGGTCTCAGGCTCTCAGATTGT
TGACATTGACAAACGGAAGTACTTGGTTCCATCTGATATCACTGTGGCTCAGTTCATGTGGATCATCAGG
AAAAGGATCCAGCTTCCTTCTGAAAAGGCGATCTTCCTGTTTGTGGATAAGACAGTCCCACAGTCCAGCC
TAACTATGGGACAGCTTTACGAGAAGGAAAAAGATGAAGATGGATTCTTATATGTGGCCTACAGCGGAGA
GAACACTTTTGGCTTCTGACTCGAGGGCCGGCGCGCCGCGGCCGCTACGTAAATTCCGCCCCTCTCCCTC
CCCCCCCCCTAACGTTACTGGCCGAAGCCGCTTGGAATAAGGCCGGTGTGCGTTTGTCTATATGTTATTT
TCCACCATATTGCCGTCTTTTGGCAATGTGAGGGCCCGGAAACCTGGCCCTGTCTTCTTGACGAGCATTC
CTAGGGGTCTTTCCCCTCTCGCCAAAGGAATGCAAGGTCTGTTGAATGTCGTGAAGGAAGCAGTTCCTCT
GGAAGCTTCTTGAAGACAAACAACGTCTGTAGCGACCCTTTGCAGGCAGCGGAACCCCCCACCTGGCGAC
AGGTGCCTCTGCGGCCAAAAGCCACGTGTATAAGATACACCTGCAAAGGCGGCACAACCCCAGTGCCACG
TTGTGAGTTGGATAGTTGTGGAAAGAGTCAAATGGCTCTCCTCAAGCGTATTCAACAAGGGGCTGAAGGA
TGCCCAGAAGGTACCCCATTGTATGGGATCTGATCTGGGGCCTCGGTGCACATGCTTTACATGTGTTTAG
TCGAGGTTAAAAAACGTCTAGGCCCCCCGAACCACGGGGACGTGGTTTTCCTTTGAAAAACACGATGATA
AGCTTGCCACAACCATGGTGAGCAAGGGCGAGGAGCTGTTCACCGGGGTGGTGCCCATCCTGGTCGAGCT
GGACGGCGACGTAAACGGCCACAAGTTCAGCGTGTCCGGCGAGGGCGAGGGCGATGCCACCTACGGCAAG
CTGACCCTGAAGTTCATCTGCACCACCGGCAAGCTGCCCGTGCCCTGGCCCACCCTCGTGACCACCTTCG
GCTACGGCCTGCAGTGCTTCGCCCGCTACCCCGACCACATGAAGCAGCACGACTTCTTCAAGTCCGCCAT
GCCCGAAGGCTACGTCCAGGAGCGCACCATCTTCTTCAAGGACGACGGCAACTACAAGACCCGCGCCGAG
GTGAAGTTCGAGGGCGACACCCTGGTGAACCGCATCGAGCTGAAGGGCATCGACTTCAAGGAGGACGGCA
ACATCCTGGGGCACAAGCTGGAGTACAACTACAACAGCCACAACGTCTATATCATGGCCGACAAGCAGAA
GAACGGCATCAAGGTGAACTTCAAGATCCGCCACAACATCGAGGACGGCAGCGTGCAGCTCGCCGACCAC
TACCAGCAGAACACCCCCATCGGCGACGGCCCCGTGCTGCTGCCCGACAACCACTACCTGAGCTACCAGT
CCGCCCTGAGCAAAGACCCCAACGAGAAGCGCGATCACATGGTCCTGCTGGAGTTCGTGACCGCCGCCGG
GATCACTCTCGGCATGGACGAGCTGTACAAGTAAAGCGGCCCAGCCACAGTGGTCGACGATAAAATAAAA
GATTTTATTTAGTCTCCAGAAAAAGGGGGGAATGAAAGACCCCACCTGTAGGTTTGGCAAGCTAGCTTAA
GTAACGCCATTTTGGAAGGCATGGAAAAATACATAACTGAGAATAGAGAAGTTCAGATCAAGGTCAGGAA
CAGATGGAACAGCTGAATATGGGCCAAACAGGATATCTGTGGTAAGCAGTTCCTGCCCCGGCTCAGGGCC
AAGAACAGATGGAACAGCTGAATATGGGCCAAACAGGATATCTGTGGTAAGCAGTTCCTGCCCCGGCTCA
GGGCCAAGAACAGATGGTCCCCAGATGCGGTCCAGCCCTCAGCAGTTTCTAGAGAACCATCAGATGTTTC
CAGGGTGCCCCAAGGACCTGAAATGACCCTGTGCCTTATTTGAACTAACCAATCAGTTCGCTTCTCGCTT
CTGTTCGCGCGCTTCTGCTCCCCGAGCTCAATAAAAGAGCCCACAACCCCTCACTCGGGGCGCCAGTCCT
CCGATTGACTGAGTCGCCCGGGTACCCGTGTATCCAATAAACCCTCTTGCAGTTGCATCCGACTTGTGGT
CTCGCTGTTCCTTGGGAGGGTCTCCTCTGAGTGATTGACTACCCGTCAGCGGGGGTCTTTCATTCTGCAT
TAATGAATCGGCCAACGCGCGGGGAGAGGCGGTTTGCGTATTGGGCGCTCTTCCGCTTCCTCGCTCACTG
ACTCGCTGCGCTCGGTCGTTCGGCTGCGGCGAGCGGTATCAGCTCACTCAAAGGCGGTAATACGGTTATC
CACAGAATCAGGGGATAACGCAGGAAAGAACATGTGAGCAAAAGGCCAGCAAAAGGCCAGGAACCGTAAA
AAGGCCGCGTTGCTGGCGTTTTTCCATAGGCTCCGCCCCCCTGACGAGCATCACAAAAATCGACGCTCAA
GTCAGAGGTGGCGAAACCCGACAGGACTATAAAGATACCAGGCGTTTCCCCCTGGAAGCTCCCTCGTGCG
CTCTCCTGTTCCGACCCTGCCGCTTACCGGATACCTGTCCGCCTTTCTCCCTTCGGGAAGCGTGGCGCTT
TCTCATAGCTCACGCTGTAGGTATCTCAGTTCGGTGTAGGTCGTTCGCTCCAAGCTGGGCTGTGTGCACG
AACCCCCCGTTCAGCCCGACCGCTGCGCCTTATCCGGTAACTATCGTCTTGAGTCCAACCCGGTAAGACA
CGACTTATCGCCACTGGCAGCAGCCACTGGTAACAGGATTAGCAGAGCGAGGTATGTAGGCGGTGCTACA
GAGTTCTTGAAGTGGTGGCCTAACTACGGCTACACTAGAAGGACAGTATTTGGTATCTGCGCTCTGCTGA
AGCCAGTTACCTTCGGAAAAAGAGTTGGTAGCTCTTGATCCGGCAAACAAACCACCGCTGGTAGCGGTGG
TTTTTTTGTTTGCAAGCAGCAGATTACGCGCAGAAAAAAAGGATCTCAAGAAGATCCTTTGATCTTTTCT
ACGGGGTCTGACGCTCAGTGGAACGAAAACTCACGTTAAGGGATTTTGGTCATGAGATTATCAAAAAGGA
TCTTCACCTAGATCCTTTTGCGGCCGGCC
