>Addgene plasmid #89295 | pMX-IY GBRPL2 | addgene partial sequence | sequence record 174997 | Addgene Partial NGS Result
TAACGTTACTGGCCGAAGCCGCTTGGAATAAGGCCGGTGTGCGTTTGTCTATATGTTATTTTCCACCATA
TTGCCGTCTTTTGGCAATGTGAGGGCCCGGAAACCTGGCCCTGTCTTCTTGACGAGCATTCCTAGGGGTC
TTTCCCCTCTCGCCAAAGGAATGCAAGGTCTGTTGAATGTCGTGAAGGAAGCAGTTCCTCTGGAAGCTTC
TTGAAGACAAACAACGTCTGTAGCGACCCTTTGCAGGCAGCGGAACCCCCCACCTGGCGACAGGTGCCTC
TGCGGCCAAAAGCCACGTGTATAAGATACACCTGCAAAGGCGGCACAACCCCAGTGCCACGTTGTGAGTT
GGATAGTTGTGGAAAGAGTCAAATGGCTCTCCTCAAGCGTATTCAACAAGGGGCTGAAGGATGCCCAGAA
GGTACCCCATTGTATGGGATCTGATCTGGGGCCTCGGTGCACATGCTTTACATGTGTTTAGTCGAGGTTA
AAAAAACGTCTAGGCCCCCCGAACCACGGGGACGTGGTTTTCCTTTGAAAAACACGATGATAATATGGCC
ACAACCATGGTGAGCAAGGGCGAGGAGCTGTTCACCGGGGTGGTGCCCATCCTGGTCGAGCTGGACGGCG
ACGTAAACGGCCACAAGTTCAGCGTGTCCGGCGAGGGCGAGGGCGATGCCACCTACGGCAAGCTGACCCT
GAAGTTCATCTGCACCACCGGCAAGCTGCCCGTGCCCTGGCCCACCCTCGTGACCACCTTCGGCTACGGC
CTGCAGTGCTTCGCCCGCTACCCCGACCACATGAAGCAGCACGACTTCTTCAAGTCCGCCATGCCCGAAG
GCTACGTCCAGGAGCGCACCATCTTCTTCAAGGACGACGGCAACTACAAGACCCGCGCCGAGGTGAAGTT
CGAGGGCGACACCCTGGTGAACCGCATCGAGCTGAAGGGCATCGACTTCAAGGAGGACGGCAACATCCTG
GGGCACAAGCTGGAGTACAACTACAACAGCCACAACGTCTATATCATGGCCGACAAGCAGAAGAACGGCA
TCAAGGTGAACTTCAAGATCCGCCACAACATCGAGGACGGCAGCGTGCAGCTCGCCGACCACTACCAGCA
GAACACCCCCATCGGCGACGGCCCCGTGCTGCTGCCCGACAACCACTACCTGAGCTACCAGTCCGCCCTG
AGCAAAGACCCCAACGAGAAGCGCGATCACATGGTCCTGCTGGAGTTCGTGACCGCCGCCGGGATCACTC
TCGGCATGGACGAGCTGTACAAGTAAGTCGACGATAAAATAAAAGATTTTATTTAGTCTCCAGAAAAAGG
GGGGAATGAAAGACCCCACCTGTAGGTTTGGCAAGCTAGCTTAAGTAACGCCATTTTGCAAGGCATGGAA
AAATACATAACTGAGAATAGAGAAGTTCAGATCAAGGTCAGGAACAGATGGAACAGCTGAATATGGGCCA
AACAGGATATCTGTGGTAAGCAGTTCCTGCCCCGGCTCAGGGCCAAGAACAGATGGAACAGCTGAATATG
GGCCAAACAGGATATCTGTGGTAAGCAGTTCCTGCCCCGGCTCAGGGCCAAGAACAGATGGTCCCCAGAT
GCGGTCCAGCCCTCAGCAGTTTCTAGAGAACCATCAGATGTTTCCAGGGTGCCCCAAGGACCTGAAATGA
CCCTGTGCCTTATTTGAACTAACCAATCAGTTCGCTTCTCGCTTCTGTTCGCGCGCTTCTGCTCCCCGAG
CTCAATAAAAGAGCCCACAACCCCTCACTCGGGGCGCCAGTCCTCCGATTGACTGAGTCGCCCGGGTACC
CGTGTATCCAATAAACCCTCTTGCAGTTGCATCCGACTTGTGGTCTCGCTGTTCCTTGGGAGGGTCTCCT
CTGAGTGATTGACTACCCGTCAGCGGGGGTCTTTCA
