>Addgene plasmid #89295 | pMX-IY GBRPL2 | addgene partial sequence | sequence record 174998 | Addgene Partial NGS Result
GCAAATCAATCTAAAGTATATATGAGTAAACTTGGTCTGACAGTTACCAATGCTTAATCAGTGAGGCACC
TATCTCAGCGATCTGTCTATTTCGTTCATCCATAGTTGCCTGACTCCCCGTCGTGTAGATAACTACGATA
CGGGAGGGCTTACCATCTGGCCCCAGTGCTGCAATGATACCGCGAGACCCACGCTCACCGGCTCCAGATT
TATCAGCAATAAACCAGCCAGCCGGAAGGGCCGAGCGCAGAAGTGGTCCTGCAACTTTATCCGCCTCCAT
CCAGTCTATTAATTGTTGCCGGGAAGCTAGAGTAAGTAGTTCGCCAGTTAATAGTTTGCGCAACGTTGTT
GCCATTGCTACAGGCATCGTGGTGTCACGCTCGTCGTTTGGTATGGCTTCATTCAGCTCCGGTTCCCAAC
GATCAAGGCGAGTTACATGATCCCCCATGTTGTGCAAAAAAGCGGTTAGCTCCTTCGGTCCTCCGATCGT
TGTCAGAAGTAAGTTGGCCGCAGTGTTATCACTCATGGTTATGGCAGCACTGCATAATTCTCTTACTGTC
ATGCCATCCGTAAGATGCTTTTCTGTGACTGGTGAGTACTCAACCAAGTCATTCTGAGAATAGTGTATGC
GGCGACCGAGTTGCTCTTGCCCGGCGTCAATACGGGATAATACCGCGCCACATAGCAGAACTTTAAAAGT
GCTCATCATTGGAAAACGTTCTTCGGGGCGAAAACTCTCAAGGATCTTACCGCTGTTGAGATCCAGTTCG
ATGTAACCCACTCGTGCACCCAACTGATCTTCAGCATCTTTTACTTTCACCAGCGTTTCTGGGTGAGCAA
AAACAGGAAGGCAAAATGCCGCAAAAAAGGGAATAAGGGCGACACGGAAATGTTGAATACTCATACTCTT
CCTTTTTCAATATTATTGAAGCATTTATCAGGGTTATTGTCTCATGAGCGGATACATATTTGAATGTATT
TAGAAAAATAAACAAATAGGGGTTCCGCGCACATTTCCCCGAAAAGTGCCACCTGCATAATGAAAGACCC
CACCTGTAGGTTTGGCAAGCTAGCTTAAGTAACGCCATTTTGCAAGGCATGGAAAAATACATAACTGAGA
ATAGAAAAGTTCAGATCAAGGTCAGGAACAGATGGAACAGCTGAATATGGGCCAAACAGGATATCTGTGG
TAAGCAGTTCCTGCCCCGGCTCAGGGCCAAGAACAGATGGAACAGCTGAATATGGGCCAAACAGGATATC
TGTGGTAAGCAGTTCCTGCCCCGGCTCAGGGCCAAGAACAGATGGTCCCCAGATGCGGTCCAGCCCTCAG
CAGTTTCTAGAGAACCATCAGATGTTTCCAGGGTGCCCCAAGGACCTGAAATGACCCTGTGCCTTATTTG
AACTAACCAATCAGTTCGCTTCTCGCTTCTGTTCGCGCGCTTCTGCTCCCCGAGCTCAATAAAAGAGCCC
ACAACCCCTCACTCGGCGCGCCAGTCCTCCGATTGACTGAGTCGCCCGGGTACCCGTGTATCCAATAAAC
CCTCTTGCAGTTGCATCCGACTTGTGGTCTCGCTGTTCCTTGGGAGGGTCTCCTCTGAGTGATTGACTAC
CCGTCAGCGGGGGTCTTTCATTTGGGGGCTCGTCCGGGATCGGGAGACCCCTGCCCAGGGACCACCGACC
CACCACCGGGAGGTAAGCTGGCCAGCAACTTATCTGTGTCTGTCCGATTGTCTAGTGTCTATGACTGATT
TTATGCGCCTGCGTCGGTACTAGTTAGCTAACTAGCTCTGTATCTGGCGGACCCGTGGTGGAACTGACGA
GTTCGGAACACCCGGCCGCAACCCTGGGAGACGTCCCAGGGACTTCGGGGGCCGTTTTTGTGGCCCGACC
TGAGTCCAAAAATCCCGATCGTTTTGGACTCTTTGGTGCACCCCCCTAATAGGAGGGATATGTGGTTCTG
GTAGGAGACGAGAACCTAAAACAGTTCCCGCCTCCGTCTGAATTTTTGCTTTCGGTTTGGGACCGAAGCC
GCGCCGCGCGTCTTGTCTGCTGCAGCATCGTTCTGTGTTGTCTCTGTCTGACTGTGTTTCTGTATTTGTC
TGAAAATTAGGGCCAGACTGTTACCACTCCCTTAAGTTTGACCTTAGGTCACTGGAAAGATGTCGAGCGG
ATCGCTCACAACCAGTCGGTAGATGTCAAGAAGAGACGTTGGGTTACCTTCTGCTCTGCAGAATGGCCAA
CCTTTAACGTCGGATGGCCGCGAGACGGCACCTTTAACCGAGACCTCATCACCCAGGTTAAGATCAAGGT
CTTTTCACCTGGCCCGCATGGACACCCAGACCAGGTCCCCTACATCGTGACCTGGGAAGCCTTGGCTTTT
GACCCCCCTCCCTGGGTCAAGCCCTTTGTACACCCTAAGCCTCCGCCTCCTCTTCCTCCATCCGCCCCGT
CTCTCCCCCTTGAACCTCCTCGTTCGACCCCGCCTCGATCCTCCCTTTATCCAGCCCTCACTCCTTCTCT
AGGCGCCCCCATATGGCCATATGAGATCTTATATGGGGCACCCCCGCCCCTTGTAAACTTCCCTGACCCT
GACATGACAAGAGTTACTAACAGCCCCTCTCTCCAAGCTCACTTACAGGCTCTCTACTTAGTCCAGCACG
AAGTCTGGAGACCTCTGGCGGCAGCCTACCAAGAACAACTGGACCGACCGGTGGTACCTCACCCTTACCG
AGTCGGCGACACAGTGTGGGTCCGCCGACACCAGACTAAGAACCTAGAACCTCGCTGGAAAGGACCTTAC
ACAGTCCTGCTGACCACCCCCACCGCCCTCAAAGTAGACGGCATCGCAGCTTGGATACACGCCGCCCACG
TGAAGGCTGCCGACCCCGGGGGTGGACCATCCTCTAGACTGCCGGATCTAGCTAGTTAATTAAGGATCCC
AGTGTGGTGGTACGGAATTCCACCATGAAGTGGATGTTCAAGGAGGACCACTCGCTGGAACACAGATGCG
TGGAGTCCGCGAAGATTCGAGCGAAATATCCCGACAGGGTTCCGGTGATTGTGGAAAAGGTCTCAGGCTC
TCAGATTGTTGACATTGACAAACGGAAGTACTTGGTTCCATCTGATATCACTGTGGCTCAGTTCATGTGG
ATCATCAGGAAAAGGATCCAGCTTCCTTCTGAAAAGGCGATCTTCCTGTTTGTGGATAAGACAGTCCCAC
AGTCCAGCCTAACTATGGGACAGCTTTACGAGAAGGAAAAAGATGAAGATGGATTCTTATATGTGGCCTA
CAGCGGAGAGAACACTTTTGGCTTCTGACTCGAGGGCCGGCGCGCCGCGGCCGCTACGTAAATTCCGCCC
